>Addgene plasmid #100304 | pCMV_mEm_4GS_LF82_091 | addgene full sequence | sequence record 209350 | Addgene NGS Result
CTCTTCGCTATTACGCCAGCTGGCGAAAGGGGGATGTGCTGCAAGGCGATTAAGTTGGGTAACGCCAGGG
TTTTCCCAGTCACGACGTTGTAAAACGACGGCCAGTGAGTTCGAGCTTGCATGCCTGCAGGTCGTTACAT
AACTTACGGTAAATGGCCCGCCTGGCTGACCGCCCAACGACCCCCGCCCATTGACGTCAATAATGACGTA
TGTTCCCATAGTAACGCCAATAGGGACTTTCCATTGACGTCAATGGGTGGAGTATTTACGGTAAACTGCC
CACTTGGCAGTACATCAAGTGTATCATATGCCAAGTACGCCCCCTATTGACGTCAATGACGGTAAATGGC
CCGCCTGGCATTATGCCCAGTACATGACCTTATGGGACTTTCCTACTTGGCAGTACATCTACGTATTAGT
CATCGCTATTACCATGGTGATGCGGTTTTGGCAGTACATCAATGGGCGTGGATAGCGGTTTGACTCACGG
GGATTTCCAAGTCTCCACCCCATTGACGTCAATGGGAGTTTGTTTTGGCACCAAAATCAACGGGACTTTC
CAAAATGTCGTAACAACTCCGCCCCATTGACGCAAATGGGCGGTAGGCGTGTACGGTGGGAGGTCTATAT
AAGCAGAGCTCGTTTAGTGAACCGTCAGATCGCCTGGAGACGCCATCCACGCTGTTTTGACCTCCATAGA
AGACACCGGGACCGATCCAGCCTCCGGACTCTAGAGGATCCGGTACTAGAGGAACTGAAAAACCAGAAAG
TTAACTGGTAAGTTTAGTCTTTTTGTCTTTTATTTCAGGTCCCGGATCCGGTGGTGGTGCAAATCAAAGA
ACTGCTCCTCAGTGGATGTTGCCTTTACTTCTAGGCCTGTACGGAAGTGTTACTTCTGCTCTAAAAGCTG
CGGAATTGTACCCGCGGGCCCACCATGGTGAGCAAGGGCGAGGAGCTGTTCACCGGGGTGGTGCCCATCC
TGGTCGAGCTGGACGGCGACGTAAACGGCCACAAGTTCAGCGTGTCCGGCGAGGGCGAGGGCGATGCCAC
CTACGGCAAGCTGACCCTGAAGTTCATCTGCACCACCGGCAAGCTGCCCGTGCCCTGGCCCACCCTCGTG
ACCACCTTGACCTACGGCGTGCAGTGCTTCGCCCGCTACCCCGACCACATGAAGCAGCACGACTTCTTCA
AGTCCGCCATGCCCGAAGGCTACGTCCAGGAGCGCACCATCTTCTTCAAGGACGACGGCAACTACAAGAC
CCGCGCCGAGGTGAAGTTCGAGGGCGACACCCTGGTGAACCGCATCGAGCTGAAGGGCATCGACTTCAAG
GAGGACGGCAACATCCTGGGGCACAAGCTGGAGTACAACTACAACAGCCACAAGGTCTATATCACCGCCG
ACAAGCAGAAGAACGGCATCAAGGTGAACTTCAAGACCCGCCACAACATCGAGGACGGCAGCGTGCAGCT
CGCCGACCACTACCAGCAGAACACCCCCATCGGCGACGGCCCCGTGCTGCTGCCCGACAACCACTACCTG
AGCACCCAGTCCAAGCTGAGCAAAGACCCCAACGAGAAGCGCGATCACATGGTCCTGCTGGAGTTCGTGA
CCGCCGCCGGGATCACTCTCGGCATGGACGAGCTGTACAAGCGAATTGGTGGAGGGGGCGGTTCCGGTGG
CGGAGGTTCCCGAATTCGTCGACGGAGATCTGATATGCACTTGACGGTTTCTCTACTGATTGAATGTAAT
GGCGAAATCACCAATGGTGAATATGGCAGAAAAGTTCTTTGTGACTATCTGAAAATGCTTTGCCAGAGCC
ACAAACTGGCGGGCGGCAGCATTGTCAGTATGCGCGATCCGCAGCTTTTTCATGCGCCTGAAGATGAAAA
GCAACTGCGTAAAATCGTCTGGCGGTTAATGCCGGGTTATGCGCTTTACGAGCGCAGTGAATGGCTGGCT
GAACATCACCAACAACATCCCGACATCTCGTTGCTGGATGCCTGGCTTGATTTCGCCGCGATTAAATATC
AGGCCGAATCTCCGGCAGAAGACAACAGCGCACAATGGGTATACCAGCCAAAGCCAATGCCTGGTTTCCT
GGTACCGTTAATGTGTGGCTACCAACGCATTTCTCCTGTTTACGCACCCGGTGAAGTTGAAAATGCGCGC
GACACCGTGACGCCATTTGCCTTTGCCGAAGCGGTATATGGCATTGGCGAATGGCGCGGATTACATCGCA
CTACAGACTTGCAAGCGCTGATGTGGCGTTACCGCACAACGGACACTGGCTACTATTGTTCGGCAACGCC
AGTTGTTGATGATTTTACCTTTAATGAATATGACGATTTAGAATGAATCGGTACCCTCGAGAAGCTTGCG
GCCGCGGGGATCCAGACATGATAAGATACATTGATGAGTTTGGACAAACCACAACTAGAATGCAGTGAAA
AAAATGCTTTATTTGTGAAATTTGTGATGCTATTGCTTTATTTGTAACCATTATAAGCTGCAATAAACAA
GTTAACAACAACAATTGCATTCATTTTATGTTTCAGGTTCAGGGGGAGGTGTGGGAGGTTTTTTCGGATC
CTCTAGAGTCGATCTGCAGGCATGCTAGCTTGGCGTAATCATGGTCATAGCTGTTTCCTGTGTGAAATTG
TTATCCGCTCACAATTCCACACAACATACGAGCCGGAAGCATAAAGTGTAAAGCCTGGGGTGCCTAATGA
GTGAGCTAACTCACATTAATTGCGTTGCGCTCACTGCCCGCTTTCCAGTCGGGAAACCTGTCGTGCCAGC
TGCATTAATGAATCGGCCAACGCGCGGGGAGAGGCGGTTTGCGTATTGGGCGCTCTTCCGCTTCCTCGCT
CACTGACTCGCTGCGCTCGGTCGTTCGGCTGCGGCGAGCGGTATCAGCTCACTCAAAGGCGGTAATACGG
TTATCCACAGAATCAGGGGATAACGCAGGAAAGAACATGTGAGCAAAAGGCCAGCAAAAGGCCAGGAACC
GTAAAAAGGCCGCGTTGCTGGCGTTTTTCCATAGGCTCCGCCCCCCTGACGAGCATCACAAAAATCGACG
CTCAAGTCAGAGGTGGCGAAACCCGACAGGACTATAAAGATACCAGGCGTTTCCCCCTGGAAGCTCCCTC
GTGCGCTCTCCTGTTCCGACCCTGCCGCTTACCGGATACCTGTCCGCCTTTCTCCCTTCGGGAAGCGTGG
CGCTTTCTCATAGCTCACGCTGTAGGTATCTCAGTTCGGTGTAGGTCGTTCGCTCCAAGCTGGGCTGTGT
GCACGAACCCCCCGTTCAGCCCGACCGCTGCGCCTTATCCGGTAACTATCGTCTTGAGTCCAACCCGGTA
AGACACGACTTATCGCCACTGGCAGCAGCCACTGGTAACAGGATTAGCAGAGCGAGGTATGTAGGCGGTG
CTACAGAGTTCTTGAAGTGGTGGCCTAACTACGGCTACACTAGAAGAACAGTATTTGGTATCTGCGCTCT
GCTGAAGCCAGTTACCTTCGGAAAAAGAGTTGGTAGCTCTTGATCCGGCAAACAAACCACCGCTGGTAGC
GGTGGTTTTTTTGTTTGCAAGCAGCAGATTACGCGCAGAAAAAAAGGATCTCAAGAAGATCCTTTGATCT
TTTCTACGGGGTCTGACGCTCAGTGGAACGAAAACTCACGTTAAGGGATTTTGGTCATGAGATTATCAAA
AAGGATCTTCACCTAGATCCTTTTAAATTAAAAATGAAGTTTTAAATCAATCTAAAGTATATATGAGTAA
ACTTGGTCTGACAGTTACCAATGCTTAATCAGTGAGGCACCTATCTCAGCGATCTGTCTATTTCGTTCAT
CCATAGTTGCCTGACTCCCCGTCGTGTAGATAACTACGATACGGGAGGGCTTACCATCTGGCCCCAGTGC
TGCAATGATACCGCGAGACCCACGCTCACCGGCTCCAGATTTATCAGCAATAAACCAGCCAGCCGGAAGG
GCCGAGCGCAGAAGTGGTCCTGCAACTTTATCCGCCTCCATCCAGTCTATTAATTGTTGCCGGGAAGCTA
GAGTAAGTAGTTCGCCAGTTAATAGTTTGCGCAACGTTGTTGCCATTGCTACAGGCATCGTGGTGTCACG
CTCGTCGTTTGGTATGGCTTCATTCAGCTCCGGTTCCCAACGATCAAGGCGAGTTACATGATCCCCCATG
TTGTGCAAAAAAGCGGTTAGCTCCTTCGGTCCTCCGATCGTTGTCAGAAGTAAGTTGGCCGCAGTGTTAT
CACTCATGGTTATGGCAGCACTGCATAATTCTCTTACTGTCATGCCATCCGTAAGATGCTTTTCTGTGAC
TGGTGAGTACTCAACCAAGTCATTCTGAGAATAGTGTATGCGGCGACCGAGTTGCTCTTGCCCGGCGTCA
ATACGGGATAATACCGCGCCACATAGCAGAACTTTAAAAGTGCTCATCATTGGAAAACGTTCTTCGGGGC
GAAAACTCTCAAGGATCTTACCGCTGTTGAGATCCAGTTCGATGTAACCCACTCGTGCACCCAACTGATC
TTCAGCATCTTTTACTTTCACCAGCGTTTCTGGGTGAGCAAAAACAGGAAGGCAAAATGCCGCAAAAAAG
GGAATAAGGGCGACACGGAAATGTTGAATACTCATACTCTTCCTTTTTCAATATTATTGAAGCATTTATC
AGGGTTATTGTCTCATGAGCGGATACATATTTGAATGTATTTAGAAAAATAAACAAATAGGGGTTCCGCG
CACATTTCCCCGAAAAGTGCCACCTGACGTCTAAGAAACCATTATTATCATGACATTAACCTATAAAAAT
AGGCGTATCACGAGGCCCTTTCGTCTCGCGCGTTTCGGTGATGACGGTGAAAACCTCTGACACATGCAGC
TCCCGGAGACGGTCACAGCTTGTCTGTAAGCGGATGCCGGGAGCAGACAAGCCCGTCAGGGCGCGTCAGC
GGGTGTTGGCGGGTGTCGGGGCTGGCTTAACTATGCGGCATCAGAGCAGATTGTACTGAGAGTGCACCAT
ATGCGGTGTGAAATACCGCACAGATGCGTAAGGAGAAAATACCGCATCAGGCGCCATTCGCCATTCAGGC
TGCGCAACTGTTGGGAAGGGCGATCGGTGCGGGC
Features (pLannotate 1.2.2; 16 found; start..end, strand, type, name):
    114..134     -  misc_feature   MCS (fragment): pUC18/19 multiple cloning site
    133..436     +  enhancer       CMV enhancer: human cytomegalovirus immediate early enhancer
    437..640     +  promoter       CMV promoter: human cytomegalovirus (CMV) immediate early promoter
    778..874     +  intron         SV40 intron: modified SV40 intron with splice donor and acceptor sites
    935..1651    +  CDS            mEmerald: mEmerald is a basic (constitutively fluorescent) green fluorescent protein published in 1998, derived from Aequorea victoria. It is reported to be a very rapidly-maturing monomer with moderate acid sensitivity.
   2389..2523    -  polyA_signal   SV40 poly(A) signal: SV40 polyadenylation signal
   2658..2674    -  protein_bind   lac operator: The lac repressor binds to the lac operator to inhibit transcription in E. coli. This inhibition can be relieved by adding lactose or isopropyl-β-D-thiogalactopyranoside (IPTG). lac repressor encoded by lacI
   2682..2712    -  promoter       lac promoter: promoter for the E. coli lac operon
   2727..2748    -  protein_bind   CAP binding site: CAP binding activates transcription in the presence of cAMP. E. coli catabolite activator protein
   2761..2853    -  CDS            lacI (fragment): lac repressor; lacI; The lac repressor binds to the lac operator to inhibit transcription in E. coli. This inhibition can be relieved by adding lactose or isopropyl-β-D-thiogalactopyranoside (IPTG).
   3036..3624    -  rep_origin     ori: high-copy-number ColE1/pMB1/pBR322/pUC origin of replication
   3795..4655    -  CDS            AmpR: β-lactamase; bla; confers resistance to ampicillin, carbenicillin, and related antibiotics
   4656..4760    -  promoter       AmpR promoter: bla
   4855..4890    +  CDS            rop (fragment): Rop protein, which maintains plasmids at low copy number; rop
   4992..5091    +  misc_feature   bom (fragment): basis of mobility region from pBR322
   5097..108     -  CDS            lacZα (fragment) (across the origin): LacZα fragment of β-galactosidase; lacZ fragment
