[The description below was written by a language model from this plasmid's Addgene catalogue record and pLannotate feature annotations shown in this document.]
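Description:
pCMV_mEm_4GS_LF82_091 is a mammalian expression plasmid built on a pCMV backbone (about 4.5 kb, giving a 5,144 nt sequenced construct) that expresses the LF82_091 coding sequence from E. coli strain LF82 as a fusion to the green fluorescent protein mEmerald. It is propagated in E. coli through a high-copy ColE1/pUC-type origin and selected with ampicillin via the β-lactamase gene and its native promoter. Scattered pUC/pBR322 remnants are also annotated (lac promoter and operator, CAP binding site, and fragments of lacZα, lacI, rop and bom). These are backbone leftovers with no role in mammalian expression, and the table lists no mammalian selection marker.

The expression cassette begins with the human cytomegalovirus immediate early enhancer and promoter, followed by a modified SV40 intron with splice donor and acceptor sites, an element commonly included to improve transcript processing and expression. The mEmerald open reading frame comes next and forms the N-terminal tag carried by the backbone. The 642 bp LF82_091 insert was introduced downstream by ligation independent cloning. It is not annotated as a separate feature, but the unannotated interval between mEmerald and the SV40 polyadenylation signal can accommodate it. The "4GS" in the name suggests a glycine-serine linker between the two parts, although the record does not state this explicitly.

The stated purpose is mammalian expression of the bacterial protein as a fluorescent fusion. The associated publication describes a multi-phenotypic imaging screen in HeLa cells aimed at identifying bacterial effectors by exogenous expression, where the tag would allow localisation and cellular effects of the protein to be assessed by microscopy.
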