Addgene plasmid #100304: pCMV_mEm_4GS_LF82_091
Purpose: Mammalian expression of E. coli LF82_091 CDS fused to mEmerald
Depositing lab: Alan Huett. Depositing organization: University of Nottingham. Publication: A multi-phenotypic imaging screen to identify bacterial effectors by exogenous expression in a HeLa cell line. Collins A, Huett A. Sci Data. 2018 May 15;5:180081. doi: 10.1038/sdata.2018.81. PubMed 29762554.
Backbone
  Vector backbone: pCMV
  Backbone size w/o insert (bp): 4502
  Vector type: Mammalian Expression
Growth in bacteria
  Bacterial resistance: Ampicillin, 100 μg/mL
  Growth temperature: 37°C
  Growth strain: XL1 Blue
  Copy number: High Copy
Gene/Insert
  Gene/Insert name: LF82_091
  Insert size (bp): 642
  Promoter: CMV
  Tag / fusion protein: mEmerald (N terminal on backbone)
  Cloning method: Ligation Independent Cloning
  Sequencing primers: 5′ ACTTCTGCTCTAAAAGCTGCGG; 3′ CACTGCATTCTAGTTGTGGTTTGTC
Terms and licenses: Academic/Nonprofit Terms; Industry Terms: Not Available to Industry
How to cite: pCMV_mEm_4GS_LF82_091 was a gift from Alan Huett (Addgene plasmid # 100304 ; http://n2t.net/addgene:100304 ; RRID:Addgene_100304)
